Addgene plasmid #159988: pETNb-nALFA
Purpose: (Empty Backbone) For the protein expression with ALFA tag at N-terminus in E. coli
Depositing lab: Motoyuki Hattori. Depositing organization: Fudan University. Publication: Fluorescence-detection size-exclusion chromatography utilizing nanobody technology for expression screening of membrane proteins. Jin F, Shen C, Wang Y, Wang M, Sun M, Hattori M. Commun Biol. 2021 Mar 19;4(1):366. doi: 10.1038/s42003-021-01891-y. PubMed 33742097.
Backbone
  Vector backbone: pET28b
  Vector type: Bacterial Expression
  Tag / fusion protein: MVKYI-8histidine-ALFA tag-HRV3C protease cleavage site (N terminal on backbone)
Growth in bacteria
  Bacterial resistance: Kanamycin, 50 μg/mL
  Growth temperature: 37°C
  Growth strain: DH5alpha
  Copy number: Low Copy
Gene/Insert
  Gene/Insert name: None
  Tag / fusion protein: MVKYI-8histidine-ALFA tag-HRV3C protease cleavage site (N terminal on backbone)
Terms and licenses: Academic/Nonprofit Terms; Industry Terms: Not Available to Industry
How to cite: pETNb-nALFA was a gift from Motoyuki Hattori (Addgene plasmid # 159988 ; http://n2t.net/addgene:159988 ; RRID:Addgene_159988)
