[The description below was written by a language model from this plasmid's Addgene catalogue record and pLannotate feature annotations shown in this document.]
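Description:
pETNb-nALFA is an empty bacterial expression backbone of about 5.4 kb derived from pET28b, designed for producing proteins in E. coli with an N-terminal ALFA tag. It carries the kanamycin resistance gene (aminoglycoside phosphotransferase) for selection and replicates from a ColE1/pMB1-type origin. The accompanying rop gene and bom region are consistent with its catalogue listing as a low-copy plasmid. An f1 phage origin is also present, along with small remnants of the tetracycline resistance gene inherited from the pBR322 lineage, which are non-functional fragments.

The expression cassette follows the standard pET arrangement: a T7 promoter immediately followed by a lac operator, the strong T7 gene 10 ribosome binding site, a cloning region and the T7 terminator. A plasmid-borne lacI gene under its own promoter supplies the repressor. Transcription therefore depends on a host supplying T7 RNA polymerase and is relieved by IPTG or lactose. According to the catalogue entry, the backbone encodes an N-terminal leader consisting of a short MVKYI peptide, an eight-histidine tag, the ALFA epitope and an HRV 3C protease cleavage site, so a gene cloned in frame gains an affinity handle and a nanobody-recognisable tag that can be cleaved off afterwards. The automated annotation does not label the ALFA tag or 3C site, detecting only short histidine-tag fragments. It also marks a T7 tag and a downstream His fragment carried over from pET28b, which may or may not be translated depending on the cloning design. The associated work concerns nanobody-based fluorescence-detection size-exclusion chromatography for screening membrane protein expression, which is the vector's apparent intended use.
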