Features (pLannotate 1.2.2; 20 found; start..end, strand, type, name):
     12..440     +  rep_origin     f1 ori (sequence partly withheld): f1 bacteriophage origin of replication; arrow indicates direction of (+) strand synthesis
    493..550     +  promoter       AmpR promoter (fragment): bla
    559..1374    -  CDS            KanR: aminoglycoside phosphotransferase; aph(3')-Ia; confers resistance to kanamycin in bacteria or G418 (Geneticin®) in eukaryotes
   1496..2084    +  rep_origin     ori: high-copy-number ColE1/pMB1/pBR322/pUC origin of replication
   2270..2409    -  misc_feature   bom: basis of mobility region from pBR322
   2511..2702    -  CDS            rop: Rop protein, which maintains plasmids at low copy number; rop
   2719..3099    +  CDS            YPB1_ECOLX: Protein predicted: Swiss-Prot protein existence level 4. From Escherichia coli.
   3171..3462    -  CDS            TcR (fragment): tetracycline efflux protein; tet; confers resistance to tetracycline
   3477..3498    -  protein_bind   CAP binding site: CAP binding activates transcription in the presence of cAMP. E. coli catabolite activator protein
   3511..4593    -  CDS            lacI: lac repressor; lacI; The lac repressor binds to the lac operator to inhibit transcription in E. coli. This inhibition can be relieved by adding lactose or isopropyl-β-D-thiogalactopyranoside (IPTG).
   4594..4671    -  promoter       lacI promoter: lacI
   4679..4958    -  CDS            TcR (fragment): tetracycline efflux protein; tet; confers resistance to tetracycline
   4980..4998    +  promoter       T7 promoter: promoter for bacteriophage T7 RNA polymerase
   4999..5023    +  protein_bind   lac operator: The lac repressor binds to the lac operator to inhibit transcription in E. coli. This inhibition can be relieved by adding lactose or isopropyl-β-D-thiogalactopyranoside (IPTG). lac repressor encoded by lacI
   5038..5060    +  RBS            RBS: efficient ribosome binding site from bacteriophage T7 gene 10 (Olins and Rangwala, 1989)
   5091..5108    +  CDS            capTEV™ (fragment): composite tag for in vivo biotinylation, TEV protease cleavage, and 6xHis tagging
   5199..5231    +  CDS            T7 tag (gene 10 leader): leader peptide from bacteriophage T7 gene 10 promotes efficient translation in E. coli
   5280..5297    +  CDS            9xHis (fragment): 9xHis affinity tag
   5307..5356    +  CDS            SET1 (fragment): solubility-enhancement tag derived from T7 phage gene 10B
   5364..5411    +  terminator     T7 terminator: transcription terminator for bacteriophage T7 RNA polymerase
>Addgene plasmid #159988 | pETNb-nALFA | addgene full sequence | sequence record 314746 | Addgene NGS Result
TGGCGAATGGG
[124 nt withheld, positions 12-135]
C
[91 nt withheld, positions 137-227]
A
[49 nt withheld, positions 229-277]
CCTTTGACGTTGGAGTCCACGTTCTTT
[37 nt withheld, positions 305-341]
ACCCTATCTCGGTCTATTCTTTTGATTTATAAGGGATTTTGCCGATTTCGGCCTATTGGTTAAAAAATGA
GCTGATTTAACAAAAATTTAACGCGAATTTTAACAAAATATTAACGCTTACAATTTAGGTGGCACTTTTC
GGGGAAATGTGCGCGGAACCCCTATTTGTTTATTTTTCTAAATACATTCAAATATGTATCCGCTCATGAA
TTAATTCTTAGAAAAACTCATCGAGCATCAAATGAAACTGCAATTTATTCATATCAGGATTATCAATACC
ATATTTTTGAAAAAGCCGTTTCTGTAATGAAGGAGAAAACTCACCGAGGCAGTTCCATAGGATGGCAAGA
TCCTGGTATCGGTCTGCGATTCCGACTCGTCCAACATCAATACAACCTATTAATTTCCCCTCGTCAAAAA
TAAGGTTATCAAGTGAGAAATCACCATGAGTGACGACTGAATCCGGTGAGAATGGCAAAAGTTTATGCAT
TTCTTTCCAGACTTGTTCAACAGGCCAGCCATTACGCTCGTCATCAAAATCACTCGCATCAACCAAACCG
TTATTCATTCGTGATTGCGCCTGAGCGAGACGAAATACGCGATCGCTGTTAAAAGGACAATTACAAACAG
GAATCGAATGCAACCGGCGCAGGAACACTGCCAGCGCATCAACAATATTTTCACCTGAATCAGGATATTC
TTCTAATACCTGGAATGCTGTTTTCCCGGGGATCGCAGTGGTGAGTAACCATGCATCATCAGGAGTACGG
ATAAAATGCTTGATGGTCGGAAGAGGCATAAATTCCGTCAGCCAGTTTAGTCTGACCATCTCATCTGTAA
CATCATTGGCAACGCTACCTTTGCCATGTTTCAGAAACAACTCTGGCGCATCGGGCTTCCCATACAATCG
ATAGATTGTCGCACCTGATTGCCCGACATTATCGCGAGCCCATTTATACCCATATAAATCAGCATCCATG
TTGGAATTTAATCGCGGCCTAGAGCAAGACGTTTCCCGTTGAATATGGCTCATAACACCCCTTGTATTAC
TGTTTATGTAAGCAGACAGTTTTATTGTTCATGACCAAAATCCCTTAACGTGAGTTTTCGTTCCACTGAG
CGTCAGACCCCGTAGAAAAGATCAAAGGATCTTCTTGAGATCCTTTTTTTCTGCGCGTAATCTGCTGCTT
GCAAACAAAAAAACCACCGCTACCAGCGGTGGTTTGTTTGCCGGATCAAGAGCTACCAACTCTTTTTCCG
AAGGTAACTGGCTTCAGCAGAGCGCAGATACCAAATACTGTCCTTCTAGTGTAGCCGTAGTTAGGCCACC
ACTTCAAGAACTCTGTAGCACCGCCTACATACCTCGCTCTGCTAATCCTGTTACCAGTGGCTGCTGCCAG
TGGCGATAAGTCGTGTCTTACCGGGTTGGACTCAAGACGATAGTTACCGGATAAGGCGCAGCGGTCGGGC
TGAACGGGGGGTTCGTGCACACAGCCCAGCTTGGAGCGAACGACCTACACCGAACTGAGATACCTACAGC
GTGAGCTATGAGAAAGCGCCACGCTTCCCGAAGGGAGAAAGGCGGACAGGTATCCGGTAAGCGGCAGGGT
CGGAACAGGAGAGCGCACGAGGGAGCTTCCAGGGGGAAACGCCTGGTATCTTTATAGTCCTGTCGGGTTT
CGCCACCTCTGACTTGAGCGTCGATTTTTGTGATGCTCGTCAGGGGGGCGGAGCCTATGGAAAAACGCCA
GCAACGCGGCCTTTTTACGGTTCCTGGCCTTTTGCTGGCCTTTTGCTCACATGTTCTTTCCTGCGTTATC
CCCTGATTCTGTGGATAACCGTATTACCGCCTTTGAGTGAGCTGATACCGCTCGCCGCAGCCGAACGACC
GAGCGCAGCGAGTCAGTGAGCGAGGAAGCGGAAGAGCGCCTGATGCGGTATTTTCTCCTTACGCATCTGT
GCGGTATTTCACACCGCAATGGTGCACTCTCAGTACAATCTGCTCTGATGCCGCATAGTTAAGCCAGTAT
ACACTCCGCTATCGCTACGTGACTGGGTCATGGCTGCGCCCCGACACCCGCCAACACCCGCTGACGCGCC
CTGACGGGCTTGTCTGCTCCCGGCATCCGCTTACAGACAAGCTGTGACCGTCTCCGGGAGCTGCATGTGT
CAGAGGTTTTCACCGTCATCACCGAAACGCGCGAGGCAGCTGCGGTAAAGCTCATCAGCGTGGTCGTGAA
GCGATTCACAGATGTCTGCCTGTTCATCCGCGTCCAGCTCGTTGAGTTTCTCCAGAAGCGTTAATGTCTG
GCTTCTGATAAAGCGGGCCATGTTAAGGGCGGTTTTTTCCTGTTTGGTCACTGATGCCTCCGTGTAAGGG
GGATTTCTGTTCATGGGGGTAATGATACCGATGAAACGAGAGAGGATGCTCACGATACGGGTTACTGATG
ATGAACATGCCCGGTTACTGGAACGTTGTGAGGGTAAACAACTGGCGGTATGGATGCGGCGGGACCAGAG
AAAAATCACTCAGGGTCAATGCCAGCGCTTCGTTAATACAGATGTAGGTGTTCCACAGGGTAGCCAGCAG
CATCCTGCGATGCAGATCCGGAACATAATGGTGCAGGGCGCTGACTTCCGCGTTTCCAGACTTTACGAAA
CACGGAAACCGAAGACCATTCATGTTGTTGCTCAGGTCGCAGACGTTTTGCAGCAGCAGTCGCTTCACGT
TCGCTCGCGTATCGGTGATTCATTCTGCTAACCAGTAAGGCAACCCCGCCAGCCTAGCCGGGTCCTCAAC
GACAGGAGCACGATCATGCGCACCCGTGGGGCCGCCATGCCGGCGATAATGGCCTGCTTCTCGCCGAAAC
GTTTGGTGGCGGGACCAGTGACGAAGGCTTGAGCGAGGGCGTGCAAGATTCCGAATACCGCAAGCGACAG
GCCGATCATCGTCGCGCTCCAGCGAAAGCGGTCCTCGCCGAAAATGACCCAGAGCGCTGCCGGCACCTGT
CCTACGAGTTGCATGATAAAGAAGACAGTCATAAGTGCGGCGACGATAGTCATGCCCCGCGCCCACCGGA
AGGAGCTGACTGGGTTGAAGGCTCTCAAGGGCATCGGTCGAGATCCCGGTGCCTAATGAGTGAGCTAACT
TACATTAATTGCGTTGCGCTCACTGCCCGCTTTCCAGTCGGGAAACCTGTCGTGCCAGCTGCATTAATGA
ATCGGCCAACGCGCGGGGAGAGGCGGTTTGCGTATTGGGCGCCAGGGTGGTTTTTCTTTTCACCAGTGAG
ACGGGCAACAGCTGATTGCCCTTCACCGCCTGGCCCTGAGAGAGTTGCAGCAAGCGGTCCACGCTGGTTT
GCCCCAGCAGGCGAAAATCCTGTTTGATGGTGGTTAACGGCGGGATATAACATGAGCTGTCTTCGGTATC
GTCGTATCCCACTACCGAGATATCCGCACCAACGCGCAGCCCGGACTCGGTAATGGCGCGCATTGCGCCC
AGCGCCATCTGATCGTTGGCAACCAGCATCGCAGTGGGAACGATGCCCTCATTCAGCATTTGCATGGTTT
GTTGAAAACCGGACATGGCACTCCAGTCGCCTTCCCGTTCCGCTATCGGCTGAATTTGATTGCGAGTGAG
ATATTTATGCCAGCCAGCCAGACGCAGACGCGCCGAGACAGAACTTAATGGGCCCGCTAACAGCGCGATT
TGCTGGTGACCCAATGCGACCAGATGCTCCACGCCCAGTCGCGTACCGTCTTCATGGGAGAAAATAATAC
TGTTGATGGGTGTCTGGTCAGAGACATCAAGAAATAACGCCGGAACATTAGTGCAGGCAGCTTCCACAGC
AATGGCATCCTGGTCATCCAGCGGATAGTTAATGATCAGCCCACTGACGCGTTGCGCGAGAAGATTGTGC
ACCGCCGCTTTACAGGCTTCGACGCCGCTTCGTTCTACCATCGACACCACCACGCTGGCACCCAGTTGAT
CGGCGCGAGATTTAATCGCCGCGACAATTTGCGACGGCGCGTGCAGGGCCAGACTGGAGGTGGCAACGCC
AATCAGCAACGACTGTTTGCCCGCCAGTTGTTGTGCCACGCGGTTGGGAATGTAATTCAGCTCCGCCATC
GCCGCTTCCACTTTTTCCCGCGTTTTCGCAGAAACGTGGCTGGCCTGGTTCACCACGCGGGAAACGGTCT
GATAAGAGACACCGGCATACTCTGCGACATCGTATAACGTTACTGGTTTCACATTCACCACCCTGAATTG
ACTCTCTTCCGGGCGCTATCATGCCATACCGCGAAAGGTTTTGCGCCATTCGATGGTGTCCGGGATCTCG
ACGCTCTCCCTTATGCGACTCCTGCATTAGGAAGCAGCCCAGTAGTAGGTTGAGGCCGTTGAGCACCGCC
GCCGCAAGGAATGGTGCATGCAAGGAGATGGCGCCCAACAGTCCCCCGGCCACGGGGCCTGCCACCATAC
CCACGCCGAAACAAGCGCTCATGAGCCCGAAGTGGCGAGCCCGATCTTCCCCATCGGTGATGTCGGCGAT
ATAGGCGCCAGCAACCGCACCTGTGGCGCCGGTGATGCCGGCCACGATGCGTCCGGCGTAGAGGATCGAG
ATCTCGATCCCGCGAAATTAATACGACTCACTATAGGGGAATTGTGAGCGGATAACAATTCCCCTCTAGA
AATAATTTTGTTTAACTTTAAGAAGGAGATATACCATGGTCAAGTACATTGGCAGCAGCCATCATCATCA
TCATCATCATCACAGCCCGAGCCGTCTGGAAGAAGAACTGCGCCGCCGTCTGACCGAACCAGCCAGCGGC
CTGGAAGTTCTGTTCCAGGGGCCCCATATGGCTAGCATGACTGGTGGACAGCAAATGGGTCGGGATCCGA
ATTCGAGCTCCGTCGACAAGCTTGCGGCCGCACTCGAGCACCACCACCACCACCACTGAGATCCGGCTGC
TAACAAAGCCCGAAAGGAAGCTGAGTTGGCTGCTGCCACCGCTGAGCAATAACTAGCATAACCCCTTGGG
GCCTCTAAACGGGTCTTGAGGGGTTTTTTGCTGAAAGGAGGAACTATATCCGGAT
