>Addgene plasmid #159988 | pETNb-nALFA | depositor partial sequence | sequence record 309681 | 8his-ALFA tag-HRV3C protease-cleavage site-MCS(NdeI, NheI, BamHI, EcoRI, SacI, SalI, HindIII, NotI, XhoI)
ATGGTCAAGTACATTGGCAGCAGCCATCATCATCATCATCATCATCACAGCCCGAGCCGTCTGGAAGAAG
AACTGCGCCGCCGTCTGACCGAACCAGCCAGCGGCCTGGAAGTTCTGTTCCAGGGGCCCCATATGGCTAG
CATGACTGGTGGACAGCAAATGGGTCGGGATCCGAATTCGAGCTCCGTCGACAAGCTTGCGGCCGCACTC
GAG
